>Addgene plasmid #235825 | pME_Cp_0_2_076_Synthetic_promoter_20 | addgene full sequence | sequence record 476034 | Addgene NGS Result
GGTCTCGGGAGAAAATAAAAATTTGACAAAAAAAAATAAAAAAGTTATAATAAAAACTACTTGAGACCAC
TCATCGCGACTAGTAGCGGCCGCTGCAGTCCGGCAAAAAAGGGCAAGGTGTCACCACCCTGCCCTTTTTC
TTTAAAACCGAAAAGATTACTTCGCGTTATGCAGGCTTCCTCGCTCACTGACTCGCTGCGCTCGGTCGTT
CGGCTGCGGCGAGCGGTATCAGCTCACTCAAAGGCGGTAATACGGTTATCCACAGAATCAGGGGATAACG
CAGGAAAGAACATGTGAGCAAAAGGCCAGCAAAAGGCCAGGAACCGTAAAAAGGCCGCGTTGCTGGCGTT
TTTCCATAGGCTCCGCCCCCCTGACGAGCATCACAAAAATCGACGCTCAAGTCAGAGGTGGCGAAACCCG
ACAGGACTATAAAGATACCAGGCGTTTCCCCCTGGAAGCTCCCTCGTGCGCTCTCCTGTTCCGACCCTGC
CGCTTACCGGATACCTGTCCGCCTTTCTCCCTTCGGGAAGCGTGGCGCTTTCTCATAGCTCACGCTGTAG
GTATCTCAGTTCGGTGTAGGTCGTTCGCTCCAAGCTGGGCTGTGTGCACGAACCCCCCGTTCAGCCCGAC
CGCTGCGCCTTATCCGGTAACTATCGTCTTGAGTCCAACCCGGTAAGACACGACTTATCGCCACTGGCAG
CAGCCACTGGTAACAGGATTAGCAGAGCGAGGTATGTAGGCGGTGCTACAGAGTTCTTGAAGTGGTGGCC
TAACTACGGCTACACTAGAAGAACAGTATTTGGTATCTGCGCTCTGCTGAAGCCAGTTACCTTCGGAAAA
AGAGTTGGTAGCTCTTGATCCGGCAAACAAACCACCGCTGGTAGCGGTGGTTTTTTTGTTTGCAAGCAGC
AGATTACGCGCAGAAAAAAAGGATCTCAAGAAGATCCTTTGATCTTTTCTACGGGGTCTGACGCTCAGTG
GAACGAAAACTCACGTTAAGGGATTTTGGTCATGAGATTATCAAAAAGGATCTTCACCTAGATCCTTTTA
AATTAAAAATGAAGTTTTAAATCAATCTAAAGTATATATGAGTAAACTTGGTCTGACAGCTCGAGGCTTG
GATTCTCACCAATAAAAAACGCCCGGCGGCAACCGAGCGTTCTGAACAAATCCAGATGGAGTTCTGAGGT
CATTACTGGATCTATCAACAGGAGTCCAAGCGAGCTCGATATCAAATTACGCCCCGCCCTGCCACTCGTC
GCAGTACTGTTGTAATTCATTAAGCATTCTGCCGACATGGAAGCCATCACAAACGGCATGATGAACCTGA
ATCGCCAGCGGCATCAGCACCTTGTCGCCTTGCGTATAATATTTGCCCATGGTGAAAACGGGGGCGAAGA
AGTTGTCCATATTGGCCACGTTTAAATCAAAACTGGTGAAACTCACCCAGGGATTGGCTGATACGAAAAA
CATATTCTCAATAAACCCTTTAGGGAAATAGGCCAGGTTTTCACCGTAACACGCCACATCTTGCGAATAT
ATGTGTAGAAACTGCCGGAAATCGTCGTGGTATTCACTCCAGAGTGATGAAAACGTTTCAGTTTGCTCAT
GGAAAACGGTGTAACAAGGGTGAACACTATCCCATATCACCAGCTCACCGTCTTTCATTGCCATACGAAA
TTCCGGATGAGCATTCATCAGGCGGGCAAGAATGTGAATAAAGGCCGGATAAAACTTGTGCTTATTTTTC
TTTACGGTCTTTAAAAAGGCCGTAATATCCAGCTGAACGGTCTGGTTATAGGTACATTGAGCAACTGACT
GAAATGCCTCAAAATGTTCTTTACGATGCCATTGGGATATATCAACGGTGGTATATCCAGTGATTTTTTT
CTCCATTTTAGCTTCCTTAGCTCCTGAAAATCTCGATAACTCAAAAAATACGCCCGGTAGTGATCTTATT
TCATTATGGTGAAAGTTGGAACCTCTTACGTGCCCGATCAACTCGAGTGCCACCTGACGTCTAAGAAACC
ATTATTATCATGACATTAACCTATAAAAATAGGCGTATCACGAGGCAGAATTTCAGATAAAAAAAATCCT
TAGCTTTCGCTAAGGATGATTTCTGGAATTCGCGGCCGCTTCTAGAGCGATGAGT
Features (pLannotate 1.2.2; 8 found; start..end, strand, type, name):
     79..98      +  misc_feature   BioBrick suffix: universal suffix for all parts
     99..156     +  terminator     his operon terminator: This putative transcriptin terminator from the E. coli his operon has a 2-bp deletion introduced during synthesis. Its efficiency has not been determined.
    351..939     -  rep_origin     ori: high-copy-number ColE1/pMB1/pBR322/pUC origin of replication
   1122..1216    -  terminator     lambda t0 terminator: transcription terminator from phage lambda
   1240..1896    -  CDS            cat: CAT_ECOLX - Experimental evidence at protein level: Swiss-Prot protein existence level 1. This enzyme is an effector of chloramphenicol resistance in bacteria. From Escherichia coli. This protein is used as a marker in many commonly used cloning vectors, such as pACYC184.
   1897..1994    -  promoter       cat promoter: promoter of the E. coli cat gene encoding chloramphenicol acetyltransferase
   2080..2123    -  terminator     bacterial terminator: putative bacterial transcription terminator
   2126..2147    +  misc_feature   BioBrick prefix: BioBrick prefix for parts that do not start with "ATG"
