[The description below was written by a language model from this plasmid's Addgene catalogue record and pLannotate feature annotations shown in this document.]
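Description:
pME_Cp_0_2_076_Synthetic_promoter_20 is a small (about 2.2 kb) synthetic-biology part plasmid that stores a single regulatory element, a 54 bp synthetic promoter ("Synthetic promoter 20") designed on the basis of the Chlamydomonas rrn16 promoter, which drives chloroplast 16S ribosomal RNA transcription. It belongs to a modular cloning collection for engineering the Chlamydomonas chloroplast. The part was inserted into the pME_Cp_UAV_GFP backbone using BsaI, a Type IIS enzyme, with both sites destroyed during cloning. The backbone name suggests a GFP-bearing acceptor vector, and no GFP feature is annotated in the final sequence, but the record does not explicitly describe a dropout mechanism.

The annotated features are all backbone housekeeping elements for propagation in E. coli: a high-copy ColE1/pUC-type origin of replication and a chloramphenicol acetyltransferase (cat) gene with its native promoter, followed by the lambda t0 terminator, providing chloramphenicol selection. The cloning region, which spans the origin of the circular sequence, is flanked by BioBrick prefix and suffix sequences. It is insulated by a his operon terminator on one side and a putative bacterial terminator on the other, which limit transcriptional read-through between the insert and the backbone. The promoter itself is not annotated in the feature table, as expected for a short synthetic sequence, and there is no reporter, coding sequence or chloroplast homology region on this plasmid. It is therefore not a transformation vector in its own right. Its evident role is as a basic promoter part to be combined with other parts into chloroplast expression cassettes, for example to compare the strengths of rrn16-derived synthetic promoter variants, though the record gives no expression data for it.
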