Addgene plasmid #235825: pME_Cp_0_2_076_Synthetic_promoter_20
Purpose: Synthetic promoter 20 based on Chlamydomonas rrn16 promoter
Depositing lab: Tobias Erb. Depositing organization: Max Planck Institute for Terrestrial Microbiology. Publication: A modular high-throughput approach for advancing synthetic biology in the chloroplast of Chlamydomonas. Inckemann RM, Chotel T, Burgis M, Brinkmann CK, Andreas L, Baumann J, Sharma P, Klose M, Barrett J, Ries F, Paczia N, Glatter T, Mackinder LCM, Willmund F, Erb TJ. Nat Plants. 2025 Nov;11(11):2332-2349. doi: 10.1038/s41477-025-02126-2. Epub 2025 Nov 3. PubMed 41184475.
Backbone
  Vector backbone: pME_Cp_UAV_GFP
  Backbone size w/o insert (bp): 2101
  Vector type: Synthetic Biology
Growth in bacteria
  Bacterial resistance: Chloramphenicol, 25 μg/mL
  Growth temperature: 37°C
  Growth strain: DH5alpha
  Copy number: High Copy
Gene/Insert
  Gene/Insert name: Synthetic promoter 20
  Species: Synthetic
  Insert size (bp): 54
  Mutation: none
  Cloning method: Restriction Enzyme; 5′ cloning site BsaI (destroyed during cloning); 3′ cloning site BsaI (destroyed during cloning)
  Sequencing primers: 5′ CGTATCACGAGGCAGAATTTC; 3′ CCTGCATAACGCGAAGTAATC
Terms and licenses: Academic/Nonprofit Terms; Industry Terms: Not Available to Industry
Depositor comments: Please visit https://doi.org/10.1101/2024.05.08.593163 for bioRxiv preprint.
How to cite: pME_Cp_0_2_076_Synthetic_promoter_20 was a gift from Tobias Erb (Addgene plasmid # 235825 ; http://n2t.net/addgene:235825 ; RRID:Addgene_235825)
